>Addgene plasmid #90684 | EZH2 E9.3 gRNA | addgene full sequence | sequence record 183230 | Addgene NGS Result
GCGGAAGAGCGCCCAATACGCAAACCGCCTCTCCCCGCGCGTTGGCCGATTCATTAATGCAGCTGGCACG
ACAGGTTTCCCGACTGGAAAGCGGGCAGTGAGCGCAACGCAATTAATGTGAGTTAGCTCACTCATTAGGC
ACCCCAGGCTTTACACTTTATGCTTCCGGCTCGTATGTTGTGTGGAATTGTGAGCGGATAACAATTTCAC
ACAGGAAACAGCTATGACCATGATTACGCCAAGCGCGCAATTAACCCTCACTAAAGGGAACAAAAGCTGG
AGCTGCAAGCTTAATGTAGTCTTATGCAATACTCTTGTAGTCTTGCAACATGGTAACGATGAGTTAGCAA
CATGCCTTACAAGGAGAGAAAAAGCACCGTGCATGCCGATTGGTGGAAGTAAGGTGGTACGATCGTGCCT
TATTAGGAAGGCAACAGACGGGTCTGACATGGATTGGACGAACCACTGAATTGCCGCATTGCAGAGATAT
TGTATTTAAGTGCCTAGCTCGATACATAAACGGGTCTCTCTGGTTAGACCAGATCTGAGCCTGGGAGCTC
TCTGGCTAACTAGGGAACCCACTGCTTAAGCCTCAATAAAGCTTGCCTTGAGTGCTTCAAGTAGTGTGTG
CCCGTCTGTTGTGTGACTCTGGTAACTAGAGATCCCTCAGACCCTTTTAGTCAGTGTGGAAAATCTCTAG
CAGTGGCGCCCGAACAGGGACTTGAAAGCGAAAGGGAAACCAGAGGAGCTCTCTCGACGCAGGACTCGGC
TTGCTGAAGCGCGCACGGCAAGAGGCGAGGGGCGGCGACTGGTGAGTACGCCAAAAATTTTGACTAGCGG
AGGCTAGAAGGAGAGAGATGGGTGCGAGAGCGTCAGTATTAAGCGGGGGAGAATTAGATCGCGATGGGAA
AAAATTCGGTTAAGGCCAGGGGGAAAGAAAAAATATAAATTAAAACATATAGTATGGGCAAGCAGGGAGC
TAGAACGATTCGCAGTTAATCCTGGCCTGTTAGAAACATCAGAAGGCTGTAGACAAATACTGGGACAGCT
ACAACCATCCCTTCAGACAGGATCAGAAGAACTTAGATCATTATATAATACAGTAGCAACCCTCTATTGT
GTGCATCAAAGGATAGAGATAAAAGACACCAAGGAAGCTTTAGACAAGATAGAGGAAGAGCAAAACAAAA
GTAAGACCACCGCACAGCAAGCGGCCGCTGATCTTCAGACCTGGAGGAGGAGATATGAGGGACAATTGGA
GAAGTGAATTATATAAATATAAAGTAGTAAAAATTGAACCATTAGGAGTAGCACCCACCAAGGCAAAGAG
AAGAGTGGTGCAGAGAGAAAAAAGAGCAGTGGGAATAGGAGCTTTGTTCCTTGGGTTCTTGGGAGCAGCA
GGAAGCACTATGGGCGCAGCGTCAATGACGCTGACGGTACAGGCCAGACAATTATTGTCTGGTATAGTGC
AGCAGCAGAACAATTTGCTGAGGGCTATTGAGGCGCAACAGCATCTGTTGCAACTCACAGTCTGGGGCAT
CAAGCAGCTCCAGGCAAGAATCCTGGCTGTGGAAAGATACCTAAAGGATCAACAGCTCCTGGGGATTTGG
GGTTGCTCTGGAAAACTCATTTGCACCACTGCTGTGCCTTGGAATGCTAGTTGGAGTAATAAATCTCTGG
AACAGATTTGGAATCACACGACCTGGATGGAGTGGGACAGAGAAATTAACAATTACACAAGCTTAATACA
CTCCTTAATTGAAGAATCGCAAAACCAGCAAGAAAAGAATGAACAAGAATTATTGGAATTAGATAAATGG
GCAAGTTTGTGGAATTGGTTTAACATAACAAATTGGCTGTGGTATATAAAATTATTCATAATGATAGTAG
GAGGCTTGGTAGGTTTAAGAATAGTTTTTGCTGTACTTTCTATAGTGAATAGAGTTAGGCAGGGATATTC
ACCATTATCGTTTCAGACCCACCTCCCAACCCCGAGGGGACCCAGAGAGGGCCTATTTCCCATGATTCCT
TCATATTTGCATATACGATACAAGGCTGTTAGAGAGATAATTAGAATTAATTTGACTGTAAACACAAAGA
TATTAGTACAAAATACGTGACGTAGAAAGTAATAATTTCTTGGGTAGTTTGCAGTTTTAAAATTATGTTT
TAAAATGGACTATCATATGCTTACCGTAACTTGAAAGTATTTCGATTTCTTGGCTTTATATATCTTGTGG
AAAGGACGAAACACCGACACGCTTCCGCCAACAAACGTTTAAGAGCTATGCTGGAAACAGCATAGCAAGT
TTAAATAAGGCTAGTCCGTTATCAACTTGAAAAAGTGGCACCGAGTCGGTGCTTTTTTTGAATTCTAGAT
CTTGAGACAAATGGCAGTATTCATCCACAATTTTAAAAGAAAAGGGGGGATTGGGGGGTACAGTGCAGGG
GAAAGAATAGTAGACATAATAGCAACAGACATACAAACTAAAGAATTACAAAAACAAATTACAAAAATTC
AAAATTTTCGGGTTTATTACAGGGACAGCAGAGATCCACTTTGGCGCCGGCTCGAGTGGCTCCGGTGCCC
GTCAGTGGGCAGAGCGCACATCGCCCACAGTCCCCGAGAAGTTGGGGGGAGGGGTCGGCAATTGAACCGG
TGCCTAGAGAAGGTGGCGCGGGGTAAACTGGGAAAGTGATGTCGTGTACTGGCTCCGCCTTTTTCCCGAG
GGTGGGGGAGAACCGTATATAAGTGCAGTAGTCGCCGTGAACGTTCTTTTTCGCAACGGGTTTGCCGCCA
GAACACAGGTGTCGTGACGCGGGATCCGCCACCATGACCGAGTACAAGCCCACGGTGCGCCTCGCCACCC
GCGACGACGTCCCCAGGGCCGTACGCACCCTCGCCGCCGCGTTCGCCGACTACCCCGCCACGCGCCACAC
CGTCGATCCGGACCGCCACATCGAGCGGGTCACCGAGCTGCAAGAACTCTTCCTCACGCGCGTCGGGCTC
GACATCGGCAAGGTGTGGGTCGCGGACGACGGCGCCGCGGTGGCGGTCTGGACCACGCCGGAGAGCGTCG
AAGCGGGGGCGGTGTTCGCCGAGATCGGCCCGCGCATGGCCGAGTTGAGCGGTTCCCGGCTGGCCGCGCA
GCAACAGATGGAAGGCCTCCTGGCGCCGCACCGGCCCAAGGAGCCCGCGTGGTTCCTGGCCACCGTCGGA
GTCTCGCCCGACCACCAGGGCAAGGGTCTGGGCAGCGCCGTCGTGCTCCCCGGAGTGGAGGCGGCCGAGC
GCGCCGGGGTGCCCGCCTTCCTGGAGACCTCCGCGCCCCGCAACCTCCCCTTCTACGAGCGGCTCGGCTT
CACCGTCACCGCCGACGTCGAGGTGCCCGAAGGACCGCGCACCTGGTGCATGACCCGCAAGCCCGGTGCC
TGAACGCGTTAAGTCGACAATCAACCTCTGGATTACAAAATTTGTGAAAGATTGACTGGTATTCTTAACT
ATGTTGCTCCTTTTACGCTATGTGGATACGCTGCTTTAATGCCTTTGTATCATGCTATTGCTTCCCGTAT
GGCTTTCATTTTCTCCTCCTTGTATAAATCCTGGTTGCTGTCTCTTTATGAGGAGTTGTGGCCCGTTGTC
AGGCAACGTGGCGTGGTGTGCACTGTGTTTGCTGACGCAACCCCCACTGGTTGGGGCATTGCCACCACCT
GTCAGCTCCTTTCCGGGACTTTCGCTTTCCCCCTCCCTATTGCCACGGCGGAACTCATCGCCGCCTGCCT
TGCCCGCTGCTGGACAGGGGCTCGGCTGTTGGGCACTGACAATTCCGTGGTGTTGTCGGGGAAATCATCG
TCCTTTCCTTGGCTGCTCGCCTGTGTTGCCACCTGGATTCTGCGCGGGACGTCCTTCTGCTACGTCCCTT
CGGCCCTCAATCCAGCGGACCTTCCTTCCCGCGGCCTGCTGCCGGCTCTGCGGCCTCTTCCGCGTCTTCG
CCTTCGCCCTCAGACGAGTCGGATCTCCCTTTGGGCCGCCTCCCCGCGTCGACTTTAAGACCAATGACTT
ACAAGGCAGCTGTAGATCTTAGCCACTTTTTAAAAGAAAAGGGGGGACTGGAAGGGCTAATTCACTCCCA
ACGAAGACAAGATCTGCTTTTTGCTTGTACTGGGTCTCTCTGGTTAGACCAGATCTGAGCCTGGGAGCTC
TCTGGCTAACTAGGGAACCCACTGCTTAAGCCTCAATAAAGCTTGCCTTGAGTGCTTCAAGTAGTGTGTG
CCCGTCTGTTGTGTGACTCTGGTAACTAGAGATCCCTCAGACCCTTTTAGTCAGTGTGGAAAATCTCTAG
CAGTACGTATAGTAGTTCATGTCATCTTATTATTCAGTATTTATAACTTGCAAAGAAATGAATATCAGAG
AGTGAGAGGAACTTGTTTATTGCAGCTTATAATGGTTACAAATAAAGCAATAGCATCACAAATTTCACAA
ATAAAGCATTTTTTTCACTGCATTCTAGTTGTGGTTTGTCCAAACTCATCAATGTATCTTATCATGTCTG
GCTCTAGCTATCCCGCCCCTAACTCCGCCCATCCCGCCCCTAACTCCGCCCAGTTCCGCCCATTCTCCGC
CCCATGGCTGACTAATTTTTTTTATTTATGCAGAGGCCGAGGCCGCCTCGGCCTCTGAGCTATTCCAGAA
GTAGTGAGGAGGCTTTTTTGGAGGCCTAGGGACGTACCCAATTCGCCCTATAGTGAGTCGTATTACGCGC
GCTCACTGGCCGTCGTTTTACAACGTCGTGACTGGGAAAACCCTGGCGTTACCCAACTTAATCGCCTTGC
AGCACATCCCCCTTTCGCCAGCTGGCGTAATAGCGAAGAGGCCCGCACCGATCGCCCTTCCCAACAGTTG
CGCAGCCTGAATGGCGAATGGG
[124 nt withheld, positions 4923-5046]
C
[91 nt withheld, positions 5048-5138]
A
[49 nt withheld, positions 5140-5188]
CCTTTGACGTTGGAGTCCACGTTCTTT
[37 nt withheld, positions 5216-5252]
ACCCTATCTCGGTCTATTCTTTTGATTTATAAGGGATTTTGCCGATTTCGGCCTATTGGTTAAAAAATGA
GCTGATTTAACAAAAATTTAACGCGAATTTTAACAAAATATTAACGCTTACAATTTAGGTGGCACTTTTC
GGGGAAATGTGCGCGGAACCCCTATTTGTTTATTTTTCTAAATACATTCAAATATGTATCCGCTCATGAG
ACAATAACCCTGATAAATGCTTCAATAATATTGAAAAAGGAAGAGTATGAGTATTCAACATTTCCGTGTC
GCCCTTATTCCCTTTTTTGCGGCATTTTGCCTTCCTGTTTTTGCTCACCCAGAAACGCTGGTGAAAGTAA
AAGATGCTGAAGATCAGTTGGGTGCACGAGTGGGTTACATCGAACTGGATCTCAACAGCGGTAAGATCCT
TGAGAGTTTTCGCCCCGAAGAACGTTTTCCAATGATGAGCACTTTTAAAGTTCTGCTATGTGGCGCGGTA
TTATCCCGTATTGACGCCGGGCAAGAGCAACTCGGTCGCCGCATACACTATTCTCAGAATGACTTGGTTG
AGTACTCACCAGTCACAGAAAAGCATCTTACGGATGGCATGACAGTAAGAGAATTATGCAGTGCTGCCAT
AACCATGAGTGATAACACTGCGGCCAACTTACTTCTGACAACGATCGGAGGACCGAAGGAGCTAACCGCT
TTTTTGCACAACATGGGGGATCATGTAACTCGCCTTGATCGTTGGGAACCGGAGCTGAATGAAGCCATAC
CAAACGACGAGCGTGACACCACGATGCCTGTAGCAATGGCAACAACGTTGCGCAAACTATTAACTGGCGA
ACTACTTACTCTAGCTTCCCGGCAACAATTAATAGACTGGATGGAGGCGGATAAAGTTGCAGGACCACTT
CTGCGCTCGGCCCTTCCGGCTGGCTGGTTTATTGCTGATAAATCTGGAGCCGGTGAGCGTGGGTCTCGCG
GTATCATTGCAGCACTGGGGCCAGATGGTAAGCCCTCCCGTATCGTAGTTATCTACACGACGGGGAGTCA
GGCAACTATGGATGAACGAAATAGACAGATCGCTGAGATAGGTGCCTCACTGATTAAGCATTGGTAACTG
TCAGACCAAGTTTACTCATATATACTTTAGATTGATTTAAAACTTCATTTTTAATTTAAAAGGATCTAGG
TGAAGATCCTTTTTGATAATCTCATGACCAAAATCCCTTAACGTGAGTTTTCGTTCCACTGAGCGTCAGA
CCCCGTAGAAAAGATCAAAGGATCTTCTTGAGATCCTTTTTTTCTGCGCGTAATCTGCTGCTTGCAAACA
AAAAAACCACCGCTACCAGCGGTGGTTTGTTTGCCGGATCAAGAGCTACCAACTCTTTTTCCGAAGGTAA
CTGGCTTCAGCAGAGCGCAGATACCAAATACTGTTCTTCTAGTGTAGCCGTAGTTAGGCCACCACTTCAA
GAACTCTGTAGCACCGCCTACATACCTCGCTCTGCTAATCCTGTTACCAGTGGCTGCTGCCAGTGGCGAT
AAGTCGTGTCTTACCGGGTTGGACTCAAGACGATAGTTACCGGATAAGGCGCAGCGGTCGGGCTGAACGG
GGGGTTCGTGCACACAGCCCAGCTTGGAGCGAACGACCTACACCGAACTGAGATACCTACAGCGTGAGCT
ATGAGAAAGCGCCACGCTTCCCGAAGGGAGAAAGGCGGACAGGTATCCGGTAAGCGGCAGGGTCGGAACA
GGAGAGCGCACGAGGGAGCTTCCAGGGGGAAACGCCTGGTATCTTTATAGTCCTGTCGGGTTTCGCCACC
TCTGACTTGAGCGTCGATTTTTGTGATGCTCGTCAGGGGGGCGGAGCCTATGGAAAAACGCCAGCAACGC
GGCCTTTTTACGGTTCCTGGCCTTTTGCTGGCCTTTTGCTCACATGTTCTTTCCTGCGTTATCCCCTGAT
TCTGTGGATAACCGTATTACCGCCTTTGAGTGAGCTGATACCGCTCGCCGCAGCCGAACGACCGAGCGCA
GCGAGTCAGTGAGCGAGGAA
Features (pLannotate 1.2.2; 27 found; start..end, strand, type, name):
      9..101     +  CDS            lacI (fragment): lac repressor; lacI; The lac repressor binds to the lac operator to inhibit transcription in E. coli. This inhibition can be relieved by adding lactose or isopropyl-β-D-thiogalactopyranoside (IPTG).
    114..135     +  protein_bind   CAP binding site: CAP binding activates transcription in the presence of cAMP. E. coli catabolite activator protein
    150..180     +  promoter       lac promoter: promoter for the E. coli lac operon
    188..204     +  protein_bind   lac operator: The lac repressor binds to the lac operator to inhibit transcription in E. coli. This inhibition can be relieved by adding lactose or isopropyl-β-D-thiogalactopyranoside (IPTG). lac repressor encoded by lacI
    249..267     +  promoter       T3 promoter: promoter for bacteriophage T3 RNA polymerase
    295..521     +  promoter       RSV promoter: Rous sarcoma virus enhancer/promoter
    522..702     +  LTR            5' LTR (truncated): truncated 5' long terminal repeat (LTR) from HIV-1
    749..874     +  misc_feature   HIV-1 Ψ: packaging signal of human immunodeficiency virus type 1
    858..1221    +  CDS            HIV-1 gag (fragment): gag protein from human immunodeficiency virus 1; gag
   1367..1600    +  misc_feature   RRE: The Rev response element (RRE) of HIV-1 allows for Rev-dependent mRNA export from the nucleus to the cytoplasm.
   1977..2003    +  CDS            Rev (fragment): human immunodeficiency virus 1 (HIV-1) Rev protein; rev; enhances nuclear export of unspliced and incompletely spliced viral mRNAs
   2007..2247    +  promoter       U6 promoter: RNA polymerase III promoter for human U6 snRNA
   2295..2362    +  misc_RNA       tracrRNA (fragment): trans-activating CRISPR RNA for the Streptococcus pyogenes CRISPR/Cas9 system
   2411..2528    +  misc_feature   cPPT/CTS: central polypurine tract and central termination sequence of HIV-1
   2597..2808    +  promoter       EF-1α core promoter: core promoter for human elongation factor EF-1α
   2834..3433    +  CDS            PuroR (fragment): puromycin N-acetyltransferase; pac from Streptomyces; confers resistance to puromycin
   3449..4037    +  misc_feature   WPRE: woodchuck hepatitis virus posttranscriptional regulatory element
   4088..4107    +  misc_feature   cPPT/CTS (fragment): central polypurine tract and central termination sequence of HIV-1
   4109..4342    +  LTR            3' LTR (ΔU3): self-inactivating 3' long terminal repeat (LTR) from HIV-1
   4420..4541    +  polyA_signal   SV40 poly(A) signal: SV40 polyadenylation signal
   4581..4716    +  rep_origin     SV40 ori: SV40 origin of replication
   4737..4755    -  promoter       T7 promoter: promoter for bacteriophage T7 RNA polymerase
   4763..4918    +  CDS            lacZα (fragment): LacZα fragment of β-galactosidase; lacZ fragment
   4923..5351    +  rep_origin     f1 ori (sequence partly withheld): f1 bacteriophage origin of replication; arrow indicates direction of (+) strand synthesis
   5404..5508    +  promoter       AmpR promoter: bla
   5509..6369    +  CDS            AmpR: β-lactamase; bla; confers resistance to ampicillin, carbenicillin, and related antibiotics
   6540..7128    +  rep_origin     ori: high-copy-number ColE1/pMB1/pBR322/pUC origin of replication
