[The description below was written by a language model from this plasmid's Addgene catalogue record and pLannotate feature annotations shown in this document.]
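Description:
EZH2 E9.3 gRNA is a third-generation lentiviral CRISPR guide plasmid built on the pLenti-sgRNA backbone and designed to express a single guide RNA against human EZH2. It is maintained in E. coli through a high-copy ColE1/pUC-type origin with ampicillin selection (AmpR), and the backbone also carries an f1 origin, an SV40 origin and leftover lac/lacZα, T3 and T7 cloning-vector elements. The catalogue lists the backbone without insert as 9,151 bp, whereas the sequenced record is 7,302 nt. The record does not explain this difference, although a shorter product would be expected if a stuffer fragment were lost when the guide was cloned between the two BsmBI sites, both of which were destroyed in the process.

The viral portion has the usual self-inactivating arrangement. An RSV promoter drives a truncated HIV-1 5' LTR, so genomic RNA is made independently of Tat. This is followed by the Ψ packaging signal with a gag fragment, the RRE for Rev-dependent nuclear export, and cPPT/CTS, and the region ends with a ΔU3 3' LTR and an SV40 poly(A) signal. Within this region the human U6 RNA polymerase III promoter transcribes the EZH2 spacer fused to the S. pyogenes guide scaffold (annotated as a tracrRNA fragment). A separate EF-1α core promoter drives puromycin N-acetyltransferase, with a downstream WPRE to enhance expression, so that transduced mammalian cells can be selected. No Cas9 is annotated in the plasmid, so the nuclease must be supplied separately in the target cells. The construct belongs to a guide series (pKMKO) used to generate knockout human cell lines in a large-scale analysis of cell-cycle gene knockouts.
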