Addgene plasmid #90684: EZH2 E9.3 gRNA
Purpose: 3rd generation lentiviral gRNA plasmid targeting human EZH2
Depositing lab: Iain Cheeseman. Depositing organization: Whitehead Institute for Biomedical Research. Publication: Large-Scale Analysis of CRISPR/Cas9 Cell-Cycle Knockouts Reveals the Diversity of p53-Dependent Responses to Cell-Cycle Defects. McKinley KL, Cheeseman IM. Dev Cell. 2017 Feb 27;40(4):405-420.e2. doi: 10.1016/j.devcel.2017.01.012. Epub 2017 Feb 16. PubMed 28216383.
Backbone
  Vector backbone: pLenti-sgRNA
  Backbone manufacturer: Eric Lander & David Sabatini labs (Addgene plasmid #71409)
  Backbone size w/o insert (bp): 9151
  Vector type: Lentiviral, CRISPR
  Selectable markers: Puromycin
Growth in bacteria
  Bacterial resistance: Ampicillin, 100 μg/mL
  Growth temperature: 37°C
  Growth strain: NEB Stable
  Copy number: Unknown
Gene/Insert
  Gene/Insert name: EZH2 (Guide Designation E9.3) (alt name: pKMKO series)
  gRNA/shRNA sequence: CACCgACACGCTTCCGCCAACAAAC
  Species: H. sapiens (human)
  Promoter: U6
  Cloning method: Restriction Enzyme; 5′ cloning site BsmBI (destroyed during cloning); 3′ cloning site BsmBI (destroyed during cloning)
  Sequencing primers: 5′ hU6-F (5'-GAGGGCCTATTTCCCATGATT-3'); 3′ EF1a-R (5'-CACGGCGACTACTGCACTTA-3')
Terms and licenses: Academic/Nonprofit Terms; Industry Terms: Not Available to Industry
Depositor comments: Please note that gRNA target sequence listed is not strictly the 20nt spacer sequence, but also contains the 5' BsmBI overhang. For more information about knockout human cell lines generated using this plasmid, please see http://cellcycleknockouts.wi.mit.edu/ .
How to cite: EZH2 E9.3 gRNA was a gift from Iain Cheeseman (Addgene plasmid # 90684 ; http://n2t.net/addgene:90684 ; RRID:Addgene_90684)
